>Addgene plasmid #209465 | EC70204 | addgene full sequence | sequence record 413830 | Addgene NGS Result
GAAGTGGTTTAAACTATCAGTGTTTGACAGGATATATTGGCGGGTAAACCTAAGAGAAAAGAGCGTTTAT
TAGAATAATCGGATATTTAAAAGGGCGTGAAAAGGTTTATCCGTTCGTCCATTTGTATGTGCATGCCAAC
CACAGGGTTCCCCAGATCAGGCGCTGGCTGCTGAACCCCCAGCCGGAACTGACCCCACAAGGCCCTAGCG
TTTGCAATGCACCAGGTCATCATTGACCCAGGCGTGTTCCACCAGGCCGCTGCCTCGCAACTCTTCGCAG
GCTTCGCCGACCTGCTCGCGCCACTTCTTCACGCGGGTGGAATCCGATCCGCACATGAGGCGGAAGGTTT
CCAGCTTGAGCGGGTACGGCTCCCGGTGCGAGCTGAAATAGTCGAACATCCGTCGGGCCGTCGGCGACAG
CTTGCGGTACTTCTCCCATATGAATTTCGTGTAGTGGTCGCCAGCAAACAGCACGACGATTTCCTCGTCG
ATCAGGACCTGGCAACGGGACGTTTTCTTGCCACGGTCCAGGACGCGGAAGCGGTGCAGCAGCGACACCG
ATTCCAGGTGCCCAACGCGGTCGGACGTGAAGCCCATCGCCGTCGCCTGTAGGCGCGACAGGCATTCCTC
GGCCTTCGTGTAATACCGGCCATTGATCGACCAGCCCAGGTCCTGGCAAAGCTCGTAGAACGTGAAGGTG
ATCGGCTCGCCGATAGGGGTGCGCTTCGCGTACTCCAACACCTGCTGCCACACCAGTTCGTCATCGTCGG
CCCGCAGCTCGACGCCGGTGTAGGTGATCTTCACGTCCTTGTTGACGTGGAAAATGACCTTGTTTTGCAG
CGCCTCGCGCGGGATTTTCTTGTTGCGCGTGGTGAACAGGGCAGAGCGGGCCGTGTCGTTTGGCATCGCT
CGCATCGTGTCCGGCCACGGCGCAATATCGAACAAGGAAAGCTGCATTTCCTTGATCTGCTGCTTCGTGT
GTTTCAGCAACGCGGCCTGCTTGGCCTCGCTGACCTGTTTTGCCAGGTCCTCGCCGGCGGTTTTTCGCTT
CTTGGTCGTCATAGTTCCTCGCGTGTCGATGGTCATCGACTTCGCCAAACCTGCCGCCTCCTGTTCAAGA
CGACGCGAACGCTCCACGGCGGCCGATGGCGCGGGCAGGGCAGGGGGAGCCAGTTGCACGCTGTCGCGCT
CGATCTTGGCCGTAGCTTGCTGGACCATCGAGCCGACGGACTGGAAGGTTTCGCGGGGCGCACGCATGAC
GGTGCGGCTTGCGATGGTTTCGGCATCCTCGGCGGAAAACCCCGCGTCGATCAGTTCTTGCCTGTATGCC
TTCCGGTCAAACGTCCGATTCATTCACCCTCCTTGCGGGATTGCCCCGACTCACGCCGGGGCAATGTGCC
CTTATTCCTGATTTGACCCGCCTGGTGCCTTGGTGTCCAGATAATCCACCTTATCGGCAATGAAGTCGGT
CCCGTAGACCGTCTGGCCGTCCTTCTCGTACTTGGTATTCCGAATCTTGCCCTGCACGAATACCAGCGAC
CCCTTGCCCAAATACTTGCCGTGGGCCTCGGCCTGAGAGCCAAAACACTTGATGCGGAAGAAGTCGGTGC
GCTCCTGCTTGTCGCCGGCATCGTTGCGCCACATCTAGGATCTGCCAGGAACCGTAAAAAGGCCGCGTTG
CTGGCGTTTTTCCATAGGCTCCGCCCCCCTGACGAGCATCACAAAAATCGACGCTCAAGTCAGAGGTGGC
GAAACCCGACAGGACTATAAAGATACCAGGCGTTTCCCCCTGGAAGCTCCCTCGTGCGCTCTCCTGTTCC
GACCCTGCCGCTTACCGGATACCTGTCCGCCTTTCTCCCTTCGGGAAGCGTGGCGCTTTCTCATAGCTCA
CGCTGTAGGTATCTCAGTTCGGTGTAGGTCGTTCGCTCCAAGCTGGGCTGTGTGCACGAACCCCCCGTTC
AGCCCGACCGCTGCGCCTTATCCGGTAACTATCGTCTTGAGTCCAACCCGGTAAGACACGACTTATCGCC
ACTGGCAGCAGCCACTGGTAACAGGATTAGCAGAGCGAGGTATGTAGGCGGTGCTACAGAGTTCTTGAAG
TGGTGGCCTAACTACGGCTACACTAGAAGAACAGTATTTGGTATCTGCGCTCTGCTGAAGCCAGTTACCT
TCGGAAAAAGAGTTGGTAGCTCTTGATCCGGCAAACAAACCACCGCTGGTAGCGGTGGTTTTTTTGTTTG
CAAGCAGCAGATTACGCGCAGAAAAAAAGGATCTCAAGAAGATCCTTTGATCTTTTCTACGGGGTCTGAC
GCTCAGTGGAACGAAAACTCACGTTAAGGGATTTTGGTCATGAGATTATCAAAAAGGATCTTCACCTAGA
TCCTTTTAAATTAAAAATGAAGTTTTAAATCAATCTAAAGTATATATGAGTAAACTTGGTCTGACAGTTA
CCAATGCTTAATCAGTGAGGCACCTATCTCAGCGATCTGTCTATTTCGTTCATCCATAGTTGCCTGACTC
CCCGTCGTGTAGATAACTACGATACGGGAGGGCTTACCATCTGGCCCCAGTGCTGCAATGATACCGCGAG
AACCACGCTCACCGGCTCCAGATTTATCAGCAATAAACCAGCCAGCCGGAAGGGCCGAGCGCAGAAGTGG
TCCTGCAACTTTATCCGCCTCCATCCAGTCTATTAATTGTTGCCGGGAAGCTAGAGTAAGTAGTTCGCCA
GTTAATAGTTTGCGCAACGTTGTTGCCATTGCTACAGGCATCGTGGTGTCACGCTCGTCGTTTGGTATGG
CTTCATTCAGCTCCGGTTCCCAACGATCAAGGCGAGTTACATGATCCCCCATGTTGTGCAAAAAAGCGGT
TAGCTCCTTCGGTCCTCCGATCGTTGTCAGAAGTAAGTTGGCCGCAGTGTTATCACTCATGGTTATGGCA
GCACTGCATAATTCTCTTACTGTCATGCCATCCGTAAGATGCTTTTCTGTGACTGGTGAGTACTCAACCA
AGTCATTCTGAGAATAGTGTATGCGGCGACCGAGTTGCTCTTGCCCGGCGTCAATACGGGATAATACCGC
GCCACATAGCAGAACTTTAAAAGTGCTCATCATTGGAAAACGTTCTTCGGGGCGAAAACTCTCAAGGATC
TTACCGCTGTTGAGATCCAGTTCGATGTAACCCACTCGTGCACCCAACTGATCTTCAGCATCTTTTACTT
TCACCAGCGTTTCTGGGTGAGCAAAAACAGGAAGGCAAAATGCCGCAAAAAAGGGAATAAGGGCGACACG
GAAATGTTGAATACTCATACTCTTCCTTTTTCAATATTATTGAAGCATTTATCAAGGTTATTGTCTCATG
AGCGGATACATATTTGAATGTATTTAGAAAAATAAACAAATAGGGGTTCCGCGCACGAATTGGCCAGCGC
TGCCATTTTTGGGGTGAGGCCGTTCGCGGCCGAGGGGCGCAGCCCCTGGGGGGATGGGAGGCCCGCGTTA
GCGGGCCGGGAGGGTTCGAGAAGGGGGGGCACCCCCCTTCGGCGTGCGCGGTCACGCGCACAGGGCGCAG
CCCTGGTTAAAAACAAGGTTTATAAATATTGGTTTAAAAGCAGGTTAAAAGACAGGTTAGCGGTGGCCGA
AAAACGGGCGGAAACCCTTGCAAATGCTGGATTTTCTGCCTGTGGACAGCCCCTCAAATGTCAATAGGTG
CGCCCCTCATCTGTCAGCACTCTGCCCCTCAAGTGTCAAGGATCGCGCCCCTCATCTGTCAGTAGTCGCG
CCCCTCAAGTGTCAATACCGCAGGGCACTTATCCCCAGGCTTGTCCACATCATCTGTGGGAAACTCGCGT
AAAATCAGGCGTTTTCGCCGATTTGCGAGGCTGGCCAGCTCCACGTCGCCGGCCGAAATCGAGCCTGCCC
CTCATCTGTCAACGCCGCGCCGGGTGAGTCGGCCCCTCAAGTGTCAACGTCCGCCCCTCATCTGTCAGTG
AGGGCCAAGTTTTCCGCGAGGTATCCACAACGCCGGCGGCCGCGGTGTCTCGCACACGGCTTCGACGGCG
TTTCTGGCGCGTTTGCAGGGCCATAGACGGCCGCCAGCCCAGCGGCGAGGGCAACCAGCCCGGTGAGCGT
CGCAAAGGAGATCCTGATCTGACTGATGGGCTGCCTGTATCGAGTGGTGATTTTGTGCCGAGCTGCCGGT
CGGGGAGCTGTTGGCTGGCTGGTGGCAGGATATATTGTGGTGTAAACAAATTGACGCTTAGACAACTTAA
TAACACATTGCGGACGTTTTTAATGTACTGGGGTGGATGCAGTGGGCCCCACTCTGCTTGAAGACAAACT
AGACCAAGCCCGTTATTCTGACAGTTCTGGTGCTCAACACATTTATATTTATCAAGGAGCACATTGTTAC
TCACTGCTAGGAGGGAATCGAACTAGGAATATTGATCAGAGGAACTACGAGAGAGCTGAAGATAACTGCC
CTCTAGCTCTCACTGATCTGGGTCGCATAGTGAGATGCAGCCCACGTGAGTTCAGCAACGGTCTAGCGCT
GGGCTTTTAGGCCCGCATGATCGGGCTTTTGTCGGGTGGTCGACGTGTTCACGATTGGGGAGAGCAACGC
AGCAGTTCCTCTTAGTTTAGTCCCACCTCGCCTGTCCAGCAGAGTTCTGACCGGTTTATAAACTCGCTTG
CTGCATCAGACTTGTGAGACCGCAGCTGGCACGACAGGTTTCCCGACTGGAAAGCGGGCAGTGAGCGCAA
CGCAATTAATGTGAGTTAGCTCACTCATTAGGCACCCCAGGCTTTACACTTTATGCTTCCGGCTCGTATG
TTGTGTGGAATTGTGAGCGGATAACAATTTCACACAGGAAACAGCTATGACCATGATTACGCCAAGCTTG
CATGCCTGCAGGTCGACTCTAGAGGATCCCCGGGTACCGAGCTCGAATTCACTGGCCGTCGTTTTACAAC
GTCGTGACTGGGAAAACCCTGGCGTTACCCAACTTAATCGCCTTGCAGCACATCCCCCTTTCGCCAGCTG
GCGTAATAGCGAAGAGGCCCGCACCGATCGCCCTTCCCAACAGTTGCGCAGCCTGAATGGCGAATGGCGC
CTGATGCGGTATTTTCTCCTTACGCATCTGTGCGGTATTTCACACCGCATATGGTGCACTCTCAGTACAA
TCTGCTCTGATGCCGCATAGTTAAGCCAGCCCCGACACCCGCCAACACCCGCTGACGCGCCCTGACGGGC
TTGTCTGCTCCCGGCATCCGCTTACAGACAAGCTGTGACGGTCTCAGTTTTAGAGCTAGAAATAGCAAGT
TAAAATAAGGCTAGTCCGTTATCAACTTGAAAAAGTGGCACCGAGTCGGTGCTTTTTTTCTAGACCCAGC
TTTCTTGTACAAAGTTGGCATTACGCTTTACTTACAAGTCTTCAGTC
Features (pLannotate 1.2.2; 17 found; start..end, strand, type, name):
     25..49      +  misc_feature   RB T-DNA repeat: right border repeat from nopaline C58 T-DNA
    161..181     -  CDS            TetR (fragment): tetracycline resistance regulatory protein; tetR
    208..1353    -  CDS            trfA: TRFA_ECOLX - Experimental evidence at protein level: Swiss-Prot protein existence level 1. Also involved in plasmid copy number control, promoting intermolecular coupling of protein bound iterons at oriV, which inhibits replication initiation. From Escherichia coli.
   1689..2277    -  rep_origin     ori: high-copy-number ColE1/pMB1/pBR322/pUC origin of replication
   2448..3308    -  CDS            AmpR: β-lactamase; bla; confers resistance to ampicillin, carbenicillin, and related antibiotics
   3309..3413    -  promoter       AmpR promoter: bla
   3500..4131    -  rep_origin     oriV: incP origin of replication
   4223..4247    +  misc_feature   LB T-DNA repeat: left border repeat from nopaline C58 T-DNA
   4712..4754    +  CDS            lacI (fragment): lac repressor; lacI; The lac repressor binds to the lac operator to inhibit transcription in E. coli. This inhibition can be relieved by adding lactose or isopropyl-β-D-thiogalactopyranoside (IPTG).
   4767..4788    +  protein_bind   CAP binding site: CAP binding activates transcription in the presence of cAMP. E. coli catabolite activator protein
   4803..4833    +  promoter       lac promoter: promoter for the E. coli lac operon
   4841..4857    +  protein_bind   lac operator: The lac repressor binds to the lac operator to inhibit transcription in E. coli. This inhibition can be relieved by adding lactose or isopropyl-β-D-thiogalactopyranoside (IPTG). lac repressor encoded by lacI
   4894..4950    -  misc_feature   MCS: pUC18/19 multiple cloning site
   4947..5104    +  CDS            lacZα (fragment): LacZα fragment of β-galactosidase; lacZ fragment
   5110..5209    -  misc_feature   bom (fragment): basis of mobility region from pBR322
   5297..5372    +  misc_RNA       gRNA scaffold: guide RNA scaffold for the Streptococcus pyogenes CRISPR/Cas9 system
   5384..5405    -  protein_bind   attB2 (fragment): mutant version of attB; recombination site for the Gateway® BP reaction BP Clonase™
