[The description below was written by a language model from this plasmid's Addgene catalogue record and pLannotate feature annotations shown in this document.]
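Description:
EC70204 is a 5,437 nt Golden Gate level 1, position 3 module from a CRISPR mutagenesis toolkit developed for barley and wheat. It carries a Streptococcus pyogenes Cas9 single guide RNA expression unit. The backbone is recorded as unknown, but the feature table shows the layout typical of a binary-style level 1 acceptor: nopaline-type left and right T-DNA border repeats flank the cargo region. Outside the borders lie a high-copy ColE1/pUC origin for propagation in E. coli, the broad-host-range incP oriV with its trfA replication initiator gene, and a β-lactamase gene under its own promoter conferring ampicillin resistance.

The cargo is described as a Cas9 sgRNA driven by the TaU6 promoter, a wheat U6 small nuclear RNA promoter of the RNA polymerase III type commonly used to transcribe guide RNAs in cereals. The automated annotation did not label this promoter, though an unannotated stretch follows the left border where it could lie. Downstream of that stretch, the table shows a lac promoter/operator with CAP binding site, a pUC-type multiple cloning site and a lacZα fragment, followed by the S. pyogenes gRNA scaffold. This arrangement, together with LacZ being listed as the selectable marker, suggests that lacZα serves as a blue/white screening placeholder to be replaced by a target-specific spacer. The record does not spell out this cloning step or the enzymes involved. Short fragments annotated as TetR, lacI, bom and attB2 appear to be partial matches or backbone remnants rather than functional elements.

The position 3 designation suggests the completed guide unit is meant to be combined with other level 1 modules in a higher-level multigene construct for cereal genome editing.
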