Addgene plasmid #209465: EC70204
Depositing lab: Wendy Harwood & Cristobal Uauy. Publication: An optimised CRISPR Cas9 and Cas12a mutagenesis toolkit for Barley and Wheat. Lawrenson T, Clarke M, Kirby R, Forner M, Steuernagel B, Brown JKM, Harwood W. Plant Methods. 2024 Aug 13;20(1):123. doi: 10.1186/s13007-024-01234-y. PubMed 39138524.
Backbone
  Vector backbone: Unknown
  Vector type: CRISPR
  Selectable markers: LacZ
Growth in bacteria
  Bacterial resistance: Ampicillin, 100 μg/mL
  Growth temperature: 37°C
  Growth strain: DH5alpha
  Copy number: High Copy
Gene/Insert
  Gene/Insert name: Cas9 sgRNA
  Species: Steptococcus pyogenes
  Promoter: TaU6
  Cloning method: Restriction Enzyme; 5′ cloning site unknown (unknown if destroyed)
Terms and licenses: Academic/Nonprofit Terms; Industry Terms: Not Available to Industry
Depositor comments: GoldeGate level 1 position 3
How to cite: EC70204 was a gift from Wendy Harwood & Cristobal Uauy (Addgene plasmid # 209465 ; http://n2t.net/addgene:209465 ; RRID:Addgene_209465)
